>Addgene plasmid #159436 | pcDNA3-P1-N-EGFP-C | addgene full sequence | sequence record 314574 | Addgene NGS Result
GACATTGATTATTGACTAGTTATTAATAGTAATCAATTACGGGGTCATTAGTTCATAGCCCATATATGGA
GTTCCGCGTTACATAACTTACGGTAAATGGCCCGCCTGGCTGACCGCCCAACGACCCCCGCCCATTGACG
TCAATAATGACGTATGTTCCCATAGTAACGCCAATAGGGACTTTCCATTGACGTCAATGGGTGGAGTATT
TACGGTAAACTGCCCACTTGGCAGTACATCAAGTGTATCATATGCCAAGTACGCCCCCTATTGACGTCAA
TGACGGTAAATGGCCCGCCTGGCATTATGCCCAGTACATGACCTTATGGGACTTTCCTACTTGGCAGTAC
ATCTACGTATTAGTCATCGCTATTACCATGGTGATGCGGTTTTGGCAGTACATCAATGGGCGTGGATAGC
GGTTTGACTCACGGGGATTTCCAAGTCTCCACCCCATTGACGTCAATGGGAGTTTGTTTTGGCACCAAAA
TCAACGGGACTTTCCAAAATGTCGTAACAACTCCGCCCCATTGACGCAAATGGGCGGTAGGCGTGTACGG
TGGGAGGTCTATATAAGCAGAGCTCTCTGGCTAACTAGAGAACCCACTGCTTACTGGCTTATCGAAATTA
ATACGACTCACTATAGGGAGACCCAAGCTTGGTACCGAGCTCGGATCCACTAGTAACGGCCGCCAGTGTG
CTGGAATTCTGCTCGGGCCCTTCTAGACAATCGATCACCGGTGCTAGCATCGAATTCCCTAGAGGCGGCG
GCGGCGTCGAGATGGTGAGCAAGGGCGAGGAGCTGTTCACCGGGGTGGTGCCCATCCTGGTCGAGCTGGA
CGGCGACGTAAACGGCCACAAGTTCAGCGTGTCCGGCGAGGGCGAGGGCGATGCCACCTACGGCAAGCTG
ACCCTGAAGTTCATCTGCACCACCGGCAAGCTGCCCGTGCCCTGGCCCACCCTCGTGACCACCCTGACCT
ACGGCGTGCAGTGCTTCAGCCGCTACCCCGACCACATGAAGCAGCACGACTTCTTCAAGTCCGCCATGCC
CGAAGGCTACGTCCAGGAGCGCACCATCTTCTTCAAGGACGACGGCAACTACAAGACCCGCGCCGAGGTG
AAGTTCGAGGGCGACACCCTGGTGAACCGCATCGAGCTGAAGGGCATCGACTTCAAGGAGGACGGCAACA
TCCTGGGGCACAAGCTGGAGTACAACTACAACAGCCACAACGTCTATATCATGGCCGACAAGCAGAAGAA
CGGCATCAAGGTGAACTTCAAGATCCGCCACAACATCGAGGACGGCAGCGTGCAGCTCGCCGACCACTAC
CAGCAGAACACCCCCATCGGCGACGGCCCCGTGCTGCTGCCCGACAACCACTACCTGAGCACCCAGTCCG
CCCTGAGCAAAGACCCCAACGAGAAGCGCGATCACATGGTCCTGCTGGAGTTCGTGACCGCCGCCGGGAT
CACTCTCGGCATGGACGAGCTGTACAAGGGAGTCTAACTCGAGTGTTAACGGCGGCCGGGATATCATGCC
TCGACTGTGCCTTCTAGTTGCCAGCCATCTGTTGTTTGCCCCTCCCCCGTGCCTTCCTTGACCCTGGAAG
GTGCCACTCCCACTGTCCTTTCCTAATAAAATGAGGAAATTGCATCGCATTGTCTGAGTAGGTGTCATTC
TATTCTGGGGGGTGGGGTGGGGCAGGACAGCAAGGGGGAGGATTGGGAAGACAATAGCAGGCATGCTGGG
GATGCGGTGGGCTCTATGGCTTCTGAGGCGGAAAGAACCAGCTGGGGCTCTAGGGGGTATCCCC
[124 nt withheld, positions 1815-1938]
C
[91 nt withheld, positions 1940-2030]
A
[49 nt withheld, positions 2032-2080]
CCTTTGACGTTGGAGTCCACGTTCTTT
[37 nt withheld, positions 2108-2144]
ACCCTATCTCGGTCTATTCTTTTGATTTATAAGGGATTTTGCCGATTTCGGCCTATTGGTTAAAAAATGA
GCTGATTTAACAAAAATTTAACGCGAATTAATTCTGTGGAATGTGTGTCAGTTAGGGTGTGGAAAGTCCC
CAGGCTCCCCAGCAGGCAGAAGTATGCAAAGCATGCATCTCAATTAGTCAGCAACCAGGTGTGGAAAGTC
CCCAGGCTCCCCAGCAGGCAGAAGTATGCAAAGCATGCATCTCAATTAGTCAGCAACCATAGTCCCGCCC
CTAACTCCGCCCATCCCGCCCCTAACTCCGCCCAGTTCCGCCCATTCTCCGCCCCATGGCTGACTAATTT
TTTTTATTTATGCAGAGGCCGAGGCCGCCTCTGCCTCTGAGCTATTCCAGAAGTAGTGAGGAGGCTTTTT
TGGAGGCCTAGGCTTTTGCAAAAAGCTCCCGGGAGCTTGTATATCCATTTTCGGATCTGATCAAGAGACA
GGATGAGGATCGTTTCGCATGATTGAACAAGATGGATTGCACGCAGGTTCTCCGGCCGCTTGGGTGGAGA
GGCTATTCGGCTATGACTGGGCACAACAGACAATCGGCTGCTCTGATGCCGCCGTGTTCCGGCTGTCAGC
GCAGGGGCGCCCGGTTCTTTTTGTCAAGACCGACCTGTCCGGTGCCCTGAATGAACTGCAGGACGAGGCA
GCGCGGCTATCGTGGCTGGCCACGACGGGCGTTCCTTGCGCAGCTGTGCTCGACGTTGTCACTGAAGCGG
GAAGGGACTGGCTGCTATTGGGCGAAGTGCCGGGGCAGGATCTCCTGTCATCTCACCTTGCTCCTGCCGA
GAAAGTATCCATCATGGCTGATGCAATGCGGCGGCTGCATACGCTTGATCCGGCTACCTGCCCATTCGAC
CACCAAGCGAAACATCGCATCGAGCGAGCACGTACTCGGATGGAAGCCGGTCTTGTCGATCAGGATGATC
TGGACGAAGAGCATCAGGGGCTCGCGCCAGCCGAACTGTTCGCCAGGCTCAAGGCGCGCATGCCCGACGG
CGAGGATCTCGTCGTGACCCATGGCGATGCCTGCTTGCCGAATATCATGGTGGAAAATGGCCGCTTTTCT
GGATTCATCGACTGTGGCCGGCTGGGTGTGGCGGACCGCTATCAGGACATAGCGTTGGCTACCCGTGATA
TTGCTGAAGAGCTTGGCGGCGAATGGGCTGACCGCTTCCTCGTGCTTTACGGTATCGCCGCTCCCGATTC
GCAGCGCATCGCCTTCTATCGCCTTCTTGACGAGTTCTTCTGAGCGGGACTCTGGGGTTCGAAATGACCG
ACCAAGCGACGCCCAACCTGCCATCACGAGATTTCGATTCCACCGCCGCCTTCTATGAAAGGTTGGGCTT
CGGAATCGTTTTCCGGGACGCCGGCTGGATGATCCTCCAGCGCGGGGATCTCATGCTGGAGTTCTTCGCC
CACCCCAACTTGTTTATTGCAGCTTATAATGGTTACAAATAAAGCAATAGCATCACAAATTTCACAAATA
AAGCATTTTTTTCACTGCATTCTAGTTGTGGTTTGTCCAAACTCATCAATGTATCTTATCATGTCTGTAT
ACCGTCGACCTCTAGCTAGAGCTTGGCGTAATCATGGTCATAGCTGTTTCCTGTGTGAAATTGTTATCCG
CTCACAATTCCACACAACATACGAGCCGGAAGCATAAAGTGTAAAGCCTGGGGTGCCTAATGAGTGAGCT
AACTCACATTAATTGCGTTGCGCTCACTGCCCGCTTTCCAGTCGGGAAACCTGTCGTGCCAGCTGCATTA
ATGAATCGGCCAACGCGCGGGGAGAGGCGGTTTGCGTATTGGGCGCTCTTCCGCTTCCTCGCTCACTGAC
TCGCTGCGCTCGGTCGTTCGGCTGCGGCGAGCGGTATCAGCTCACTCAAAGGCGGTAATACGGTTATCCA
CAGAATCAGGGGATAACGCAGGAAAGAACATGTGAGCAAAAGGCCAGCAAAAGGCCAGGAACCGTAAAAA
GGCCGCGTTGCTGGCGTTTTTCCATAGGCTCCGCCCCCCTGACGAGCATCACAAAAATCGACGCTCAAGT
CAGAGGTGGCGAAACCCGACAGGACTATAAAGATACCAGGCGTTTCCCCCTGGAAGCTCCCTCGTGCGCT
CTCCTGTTCCGACCCTGCCGCTTACCGGATACCTGTCCGCCTTTCTCCCTTCGGGAAGCGTGGCGCTTTC
TCATAGCTCACGCTGTAGGTATCTCAGTTCGGTGTAGGTCGTTCGCTCCAAGCTGGGCTGTGTGCACGAA
CCCCCCGTTCAGCCCGACCGCTGCGCCTTATCCGGTAACTATCGTCTTGAGTCCAACCCGGTAAGACACG
ACTTATCGCCACTGGCAGCAGCCACTGGTAACAGGATTAGCAGAGCGAGGTATGTAGGCGGTGCTACAGA
GTTCTTGAAGTGGTGGCCTAACTACGGCTACACTAGAAGAACAGTATTTGGTATCTGCGCTCTGCTGAAG
CCAGTTACCTTCGGAAAAAGAGTTGGTAGCTCTTGATCCGGCAAACAAACCACCGCTGGTAGCGGTGGTT
TTTTTGTTTGCAAGCAGCAGATTACGCGCAGAAAAAAAGGATCTCAAGAAGATCCTTTGATCTTTTCTAC
GGGGTCTGACGCTCAGTGGAACGAAAACTCACGTTAAGGGATTTTGGTCATGAGATTATCAAAAAGGATC
TTCACCTAGATCCTTTTAAATTAAAAATGAAGTTTTAAATCAATCTAAAGTATATATGAGTAAACTTGGT
CTGACAGTTACCAATGCTTAATCAGTGAGGCACCTATCTCAGCGATCTGTCTATTTCGTTCATCCATAGT
TGCCTGACTCCCCGTCGTGTAGATAACTACGATACGGGAGGGCTTACCATCTGGCCCCAGTGCTGCAATG
ATACCGCGAGACCCACGCTCACCGGCTCCAGATTTATCAGCAATAAACCAGCCAGCCGGAAGGGCCGAGC
GCAGAAGTGGTCCTGCAACTTTATCCGCCTCCATCCAGTCTATTAATTGTTGCCGGGAAGCTAGAGTAAG
TAGTTCGCCAGTTAATAGTTTGCGCAACGTTGTTGCCATTGCTACAGGCATCGTGGTGTCACGCTCGTCG
TTTGGTATGGCTTCATTCAGCTCCGGTTCCCAACGATCAAGGCGAGTTACATGATCCCCCATGTTGTGCA
AAAAAGCGGTTAGCTCCTTCGGTCCTCCGATCGTTGTCAGAAGTAAGTTGGCCGCAGTGTTATCACTCAT
GGTTATGGCAGCACTGCATAATTCTCTTACTGTCATGCCATCCGTAAGATGCTTTTCTGTGACTGGTGAG
TACTCAACCAAGTCATTCTGAGAATAGTGTATGCGGCGACCGAGTTGCTCTTGCCCGGCGTCAATACGGG
ATAATACCGCGCCACATAGCAGAACTTTAAAAGTGCTCATCATTGGAAAACGTTCTTCGGGGCGAAAACT
CTCAAGGATCTTACCGCTGTTGAGATCCAGTTCGATGTAACCCACTCGTGCACCCAACTGATCTTCAGCA
TCTTTTACTTTCACCAGCGTTTCTGGGTGAGCAAAAACAGGAAGGCAAAATGCCGCAAAAAAGGGAATAA
GGGCGACACGGAAATGTTGAATACTCATACTCTTCCTTTTTCAATATTATTGAAGCATTTATCAGGGTTA
TTGTCTCATGAGCGGATACATATTTGAATGTATTTAGAAAAATAAACAAATAGGGGTTCCGCGCACATTT
CCCCGAAAAGTGCCACCTGACGTCGACGGATCGGGAGATCTCCCGATCCCCTATGGTGCACTCTCAGTAC
AATCTGCTCTGATGCCGCATAGTTAAGCCAGTATCTGCTCCCTGCTTGTGTGTTGGAGGTCGCTGAGTAG
TGCGCGAGCAAAATTTAAGCTACAACAAGGCAAGGCTTGACCGACAATTGCATGAAGAATCTGCTTAGGG
TTAGGCGTTTTGCGCTGCTTCGCGATGTACGGGCCAGATATACGCGTT
Features (pLannotate 1.2.2; 20 found; start..end, strand, type, name):
      1..380     +  enhancer       CMV enhancer: human cytomegalovirus immediate early enhancer
    381..584     +  promoter       CMV promoter: human cytomegalovirus (CMV) immediate early promoter
    580..613     +  LTR            5' LTR (truncated) (fragment): truncated 5' long terminal repeat (LTR) from HIV-1
    629..647     +  promoter       T7 promoter: promoter for bacteriophage T7 RNA polymerase
    782..1498    +  CDS            EGFP: EGFP is a basic (constitutively fluorescent) green fluorescent protein published in 1996, derived from Aequorea victoria. It is reported to be a rapidly-maturing weak dimer with moderate acid sensitivity.
   1545..1769    +  polyA_signal   bGH poly(A) signal: bovine growth hormone polyadenylation signal
   1773..1794    +  promoter       SV40 promoter (fragment): SV40 enhancer and early promoter
   1815..2243    +  rep_origin     f1 ori (sequence partly withheld): f1 bacteriophage origin of replication; arrow indicates direction of (+) strand synthesis
   2257..2586    +  promoter       SV40 promoter: SV40 enhancer and early promoter
   2653..3444    +  CDS            neo: KKA2_KLEPN - Also known as kan, nptII. Experimental evidence at protein level: Swiss-Prot protein existence level 1. Resistance to kanamycin, neomycin, paromomycin, ribostamycin, butirosin and gentamicin B. From Klebsiella pneumoniae.
   3468..3626    +  CDS            ble (fragment): BLE_KLEPN - Experimental evidence at protein level: Swiss-Prot protein existence level 1. Binding protein with a strong affinity to the bleomycin family of antibiotics. Binds to CL990; an antimitotic-antibiotic compound. From Klebsiella pneumoniae.
   3621..3742    +  polyA_signal   SV40 poly(A) signal: SV40 polyadenylation signal
   3815..3831    -  protein_bind   lac operator: The lac repressor binds to the lac operator to inhibit transcription in E. coli. This inhibition can be relieved by adding lactose or isopropyl-β-D-thiogalactopyranoside (IPTG). lac repressor encoded by lacI
   3839..3869    -  promoter       lac promoter: promoter for the E. coli lac operon
   3884..3905    -  protein_bind   CAP binding site: CAP binding activates transcription in the presence of cAMP. E. coli catabolite activator protein
   3918..4010    -  CDS            lacI (fragment): lac repressor; lacI; The lac repressor binds to the lac operator to inhibit transcription in E. coli. This inhibition can be relieved by adding lactose or isopropyl-β-D-thiogalactopyranoside (IPTG).
   4193..4781    -  rep_origin     ori: high-copy-number ColE1/pMB1/pBR322/pUC origin of replication
   4952..5812    -  CDS            AmpR: β-lactamase; bla; confers resistance to ampicillin, carbenicillin, and related antibiotics
   5813..5917    -  promoter       AmpR promoter: bla
   5976..6028    -  misc_feature   bom (fragment): basis of mobility region from pBR322
