[The description below was written by a language model from this plasmid's Addgene catalogue record and pLannotate feature annotations shown in this document.]
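Description:
pcDNA3-P1-N-EGFP-C is a roughly 6.2 kb plasmid built on the pcDNA3 mammalian expression backbone and catalogued as a CRISPR vector. It is one module in a system for assembling donor DNA for CRISPR-based gene knock-in with a fluorescent reporter. In E. coli it replicates from a high-copy ColE1/pUC-type origin and is selected with ampicillin through the β-lactamase gene. An f1 origin is also present, along with lac promoter/operator remnants typical of this backbone. For mammalian cells, an SV40 enhancer/early promoter drives the neomycin phosphotransferase gene, terminated by an SV40 polyadenylation signal, which allows G418 selection.

The payload is an EGFP coding sequence cloned between retained AgeI and XhoI sites. It lies downstream of the CMV immediate-early enhancer and promoter and a T7 promoter, and upstream of the bovine growth hormone polyadenylation signal. According to the record, EGFP carries peptide linkers at both its N and C termini, and the backbone contributes a 5' and a 3' "linker pair 1" sequence on either side. These outer linkers are not annotated in the feature table, and the record does not describe exactly how they work. The naming and stated purpose suggest they are standardised junctions for joining the reporter to other donor parts, while the peptide linkers would let EGFP be fused in frame to a target protein at either end. No homology arms or guide RNA elements are annotated, so the plasmid appears to supply the reporter module rather than a complete locus-specific donor. Short annotated hits to an HIV-1 LTR, a second SV40 promoter fragment, ble, lacI and bom are partial matches, probably backbone remnants rather than functional elements.
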