Addgene plasmid #159436: pcDNA3-P1-N-EGFP-C
Purpose: CRISPR knock-in donor construct with fluorescent reporter
Depositing lab: Jianhua Xing. Publication: Rapid, modular, and cost-effective generation of donor DNA constructs for CRISPR-based gene knock-in. Chen YJ, Cheng YY, Wang W, Tian XJ, Lefever DE, Taft DA, Zhang J, Xing J. Biol Methods Protoc. 2020 Mar 20;5(1):bpaa006. doi: 10.1093/biomethods/bpaa006. eCollection 2020. PubMed 32411820.
Backbone
  Vector backbone: pcDNA3
  Total vector size (bp): 6183
  Vector type: CRISPR
  Selectable markers: Neomycin (select with G418)
Growth in bacteria
  Bacterial resistance: Ampicillin, 100 μg/mL
  Growth temperature: 37°C
  Growth strain: DH5alpha
  Copy number: High Copy
Gene/Insert
  Gene/Insert name: EGFP
  Insert size (bp): 696
  Promoter: CMV
  Tag / fusion protein: 5' linker pair 1 (N terminal on backbone); N terminal peptide linker (N terminal on insert); C terminal peptide linker (C terminal on insert); 3' linker pair 1 (C terminal on backbone)
  Cloning method: Restriction Enzyme; 5′ cloning site AgeI (not destroyed); 3′ cloning site XhoI (not destroyed)
  Sequencing primers: 5′ T7; 3′ GAAAGGACAGTGGGAGTGGCACCTTCCAGGGCT
Terms and licenses: Academic/Nonprofit Terms; Industry Terms: Not Available to Industry
How to cite: pcDNA3-P1-N-EGFP-C was a gift from Jianhua Xing (Addgene plasmid # 159436 ; http://n2t.net/addgene:159436 ; RRID:Addgene_159436)
